Addgene plasmid #158775: pcDNA5 CMV 3xFG eIF4G1
Purpose: pcDNA5 transfection plasmid for the exogenous expression of N-terminal 3xFlag-tagged eIF4G1 isoform lacking the microexon.
Depositing lab: Benjamin Blencowe. Depositing organization: University of Toronto. Publication: Autism-Misregulated eIF4G Microexons Control Synaptic Translation and Higher Order Cognitive Functions. Gonatopoulos-Pournatzis T, Niibori R, Salter EW, Weatheritt RJ, Tsang B, Farhangmehr S, Liang X, Braunschweig U, Roth J, Zhang S, Henderson T, Sharma E, Quesnel-Vallieres M, Permanyer J, Maier S, Georgiou J, Irimia M, Sonenberg N, Forman-Kay JD, Gingras AC, Collingridge GL, Woodin MA, Cordes SP, Blencowe BJ. Mol Cell. 2020 Mar 19;77(6):1176-1192.e16. doi: 10.1016/j.molcel.2020.01.006. Epub 2020 Jan 29. PubMed 31999954.
Backbone
  Vector backbone: pCDNA5
  Vector type: Mammalian Expression
Growth in bacteria
  Bacterial resistance: Ampicillin, 100 μg/mL
  Growth temperature: 37°C
  Growth strain: DH5alpha
  Copy number: High Copy
Gene/Insert
  Gene/Insert name: eIF4G1
  Species: H. sapiens (human)
  Tag / fusion protein: 3xFlag (N terminal on backbone)
  Cloning method: Gateway Cloning
  Sequencing primers: 5′ CGC AAA TGG GCG GTA GGC GTG; 3′ TAG AAG GCA CAG TCG AGG
Terms and licenses: Academic/Nonprofit Terms; Industry Terms: Not Available to Industry
How to cite: pcDNA5 CMV 3xFG eIF4G1 was a gift from Benjamin Blencowe (Addgene plasmid # 158775 ; http://n2t.net/addgene:158775 ; RRID:Addgene_158775)
