[The description below was written by a language model from this plasmid's Addgene catalogue record and pLannotate feature annotations shown in this document.]
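Description:
pcDNA5 CMV 3xFG eIF4G1 is a mammalian expression plasmid built on a pcDNA5 backbone for transfection-based, exogenous expression of human eIF4G1 carrying an N-terminal 3xFlag tag. According to the record, the encoded protein is the eIF4G1 isoform that lacks the microexon. The plasmid is propagated in E. coli through a high-copy ColE1/pUC-type origin and selected with ampicillin via the β-lactamase gene. A fragment of the f1 origin and remnants of lac regulatory sequence are also annotated in the backbone.

The expression cassette begins with the CMV immediate early enhancer and promoter. Directly downstream are short matches to tet operator-containing promoters, which suggest a tetracycline-regulatable CMV/TetO arrangement, although the catalogue entry does not say so. The annotated FLAG epitope (the tool marks a single unit of the 3xFlag tag) sits just upstream of an attB1 site. The eIF4G1 coding sequence follows and is closed by attB2, consistent with the insert having been introduced by Gateway recombination in frame with the backbone-encoded tag. A bovine growth hormone polyadenylation signal terminates the transcript. Further downstream, an FRT site immediately precedes a hygromycin phosphotransferase coding sequence and an SV40 poly(A) signal, with only a small SV40 promoter fragment annotated upstream. This layout is typical of Flp-recombinase-mediated integration vectors, in which hygromycin resistance is gained on insertion at a genomic FRT site.

eIF4G1 is the scaffolding subunit of the cap-binding eIF4F translation initiation complex. The Flag tag allows the exogenous protein to be detected or immunopurified, and the associated study examined how eIF4G microexons affect translation.
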