Features (pLannotate 1.2.2; 24 found; start..end, strand, type, name):
      1..380     +  enhancer       CMV enhancer: human cytomegalovirus immediate early enhancer
    381..584     +  promoter       CMV promoter: human cytomegalovirus (CMV) immediate early promoter
    586..605     +  promoter       PLtetO-1 promoter (fragment): modified phage lambda PL promoter with tet operator sites (Lutz and Bujard, 1997)
    607..626     +  promoter       PLtetO-1 promoter (fragment): modified phage lambda PL promoter with tet operator sites (Lutz and Bujard, 1997)
    634..667     +  promoter       TRE3GV promoter (fragment): 3rd-generation Tet-responsive promoter that can be activated by binding of Tet-On® 3G, optimized for retroviral and lentiviral vectors
    800..823     +  CDS            FLAG: FLAG® epitope tag, followed by an enterokinase cleavage site
    824..848     +  protein_bind   attB1: mutant version of attB; recombination site for the Gateway® BP reaction BP Clonase™
    851..5644    +  CDS            EIF4G1: IF4G1_HUMAN - Also known as EIF4F, EIF4G, EIF4GI. Experimental evidence at protein level: Swiss-Prot protein existence level 1. Component of the protein complex eIF4F, which is involved in the recognition of the mRNA cap, ATP-dependent unwinding of 5'-terminal secondary structure and recruitment of mRNA to the ribosome. As a member of the eIF4F complex, required for endoplasmic reticulum stress- induced ATF4 mRNA translation (PubMed:29062139). From Homo sapiens (Human).
   5652..5676    -  protein_bind   attB2: mutant version of attB; recombination site for the Gateway® BP reaction BP Clonase™
   5724..5948    +  polyA_signal   bGH poly(A) signal: bovine growth hormone polyadenylation signal
   5952..5973    +  promoter       SV40 promoter (fragment): SV40 enhancer and early promoter
   5994..6227    +  rep_origin     f1 ori (fragment) (sequence partly withheld): f1 bacteriophage origin of replication; arrow indicates direction of (+) strand synthesis
   6232..6279    +  protein_bind   FRT: FLP-mediated recombination occurs in the 8-bp core sequence TCTAGAAA (Turan and Bode, 2011). FLP recombinase from the Saccharomyces cerevisiae 2μ plasmid
   6287..7309    +  CDS            HygR: hygromycin B phosphotransferase confers resistance to hygromycin
   7319..7444    +  CDS            ble (fragment): BLE_KLEPN - Experimental evidence at protein level: Swiss-Prot protein existence level 1. Binding protein with a strong affinity to the bleomycin family of antibiotics. Binds to CL990; an antimitotic-antibiotic compound. From Klebsiella pneumoniae.
   7439..7560    +  polyA_signal   SV40 poly(A) signal: SV40 polyadenylation signal
   7633..7649    -  protein_bind   lac operator: The lac repressor binds to the lac operator to inhibit transcription in E. coli. This inhibition can be relieved by adding lactose or isopropyl-β-D-thiogalactopyranoside (IPTG). lac repressor encoded by lacI
   7657..7687    -  promoter       lac promoter: promoter for the E. coli lac operon
   7702..7723    -  protein_bind   CAP binding site: CAP binding activates transcription in the presence of cAMP. E. coli catabolite activator protein
   7736..7828    -  CDS            lacI (fragment): lac repressor; lacI; The lac repressor binds to the lac operator to inhibit transcription in E. coli. This inhibition can be relieved by adding lactose or isopropyl-β-D-thiogalactopyranoside (IPTG).
   8011..8599    -  rep_origin     ori: high-copy-number ColE1/pMB1/pBR322/pUC origin of replication
   8770..9630    -  CDS            AmpR: β-lactamase; bla; confers resistance to ampicillin, carbenicillin, and related antibiotics
   9631..9735    -  promoter       AmpR promoter: bla
   9794..9846    -  misc_feature   bom (fragment): basis of mobility region from pBR322
>Addgene plasmid #158775 | pcDNA5 CMV 3xFG eIF4G1 | addgene full sequence | sequence record 309790 | Addgene NGS Result
GACATTGATTATTGACTAGTTATTAATAGTAATCAATTACGGGGTCATTAGTTCATAGCCCATATATGGA
GTTCCGCGTTACATAACTTACGGTAAATGGCCCGCCTGGCTGACCGCCCAACGACCCCCGCCCATTGACG
TCAATAATGACGTATGTTCCCATAGTAACGCCAATAGGGACTTTCCATTGACGTCAATGGGTGGAGTATT
TACGGTAAACTGCCCACTTGGCAGTACATCAAGTGTATCATATGCCAAGTACGCCCCCTATTGACGTCAA
TGACGGTAAATGGCCCGCCTGGCATTATGCCCAGTACATGACCTTATGGGACTTTCCTACTTGGCAGTAC
ATCTACGTATTAGTCATCGCTATTACCATGGTGATGCGGTTTTGGCAGTACATCAATGGGCGTGGATAGC
GGTTTGACTCACGGGGATTTCCAAGTCTCCACCCCATTGACGTCAATGGGAGTTTGTTTTGGCACCAAAA
TCAACGGGACTTTCCAAAATGTCGTAACAACTCCGCCCCATTGACGCAAATGGGCGGTAGGCGTGTACGG
TGGGAGGTCTATATAAGCAGAGCTCTCCCTATCAGTGATAGAGATCTCCCTATCAGTGATAGAGATCGTC
GACGAGCTCGTTTAGTGAACCGTCAGATCGCCTGGAGACGCCATCCACGCTGTTTTGACCTCCATAGAAG
ACACCGGGACCGATCCAGCCTCCGGACTCTAGCGTTTAAACTTAAGCTTCCACCATGGACTACAAAGACC
ATGACGGTGATACATATGATCATGACATCGATTACAAGGATGACGATGACAAGACAAGTTTGTACAAAAA
AGCAGGCTTCAACAAAGCTCCACAGTCCACAGGCCCCCCACCCGCCCCATCCCCCGGACTCCCACAGCCA
GCGTTTCCCCCGGGGCAGACAGCGCCGGTGGTGTTCAGTACGCCACAAGCGACACAAATGAACACGCCTT
CTCAGCCCCGCCAGCACTTCTACCCTAGCCGGGCCCAGCCCCCGAGCAGTGCAGCCTCCCGAGTGCAGAG
TGCAGCCCCTGCCCGCCCTGGCCCAGCTGCCCATGTCTACCCTGCTGGATCCCAAGTAATGATGATCCCT
TCCCAGATCTCCTACCCAGCCTCCCAGGGGGCCTACTACATCCCTGGACAGGGGCGTTCCACATACGTTG
TCCCGACACAGCAGTACCCTGTGCAGCCAGGAGCCCCAGGCTTCTATCCAGGTGCAAGCCCTACAGAATT
TGGGACCTACGCTGGCGCCTACTATCCAGCCCAAGGGGTGCAGCAGTTTCCCACTGGCGTGGCCCCCGCC
CCAGTTTTGATGAACCAGCCACCCCAGATTGCTCCCAAGAGGGAGCGTAAGACGATCCGAATTCGAGATC
CAAACCAAGGAGGAAAGGATATCACAGAGGAGATCATGTCTGGGGCCCGCACTGCCTCCACACCCACCCC
TCCCCAGACGGGAGGCGGTCTGGAGCCTCAAGCTAATGGGGAGACGCCCCAGGTTGCTGTCATTGTCCGG
CCAGATGACCGGTCACAGGGAGCAATCATTGCTGACCGGCCAGGGCTGCCTGGCCCAGAGCATAGCCCTT
CAGAATCCCAGCCTTCGTCGCCTTCTCCGACCCCATCACCATCCCCAGTCTTGGAACCGGGGTCTGAGCC
TAATCTCGCAGTCCTCTCTATTCCTGGGGACACTATGACAACTATACAAATGTCTGTAGAAGAATCAACC
CCCATCTCCCGTGAAACTGGGGAGCCATATCGCCTCTCTCCAGAACCCACTCCTCTCGCCGAACCCATAC
TGGAAGTAGAAGTGACACTTAGCAAACCGGTTCCAGAATCTGAGTTTTCTTCCAGTCCTCTCCAGGCTCC
CACCCCTTTGGCATCTCACACAGTGGAAATTCATGAGCCTAATGGCATGGTCCCATCTGAAGATCTGGAA
CCAGAGGTGGAGTCAAGCCCAGAGCTTGCTCCTCCCCCAGCTTGCCCCTCCGAATCCCCTGTGCCCATTG
CTCCAACTGCCCAACCTGAGGAACTGCTCAACGGAGCCCCCTCGCCACCAGCTGTGGACTTAAGCCCAGT
CAGTGAGCCAGAGGAGCAGGCCAAGGAGGTGACAGCATCAGTGGCGCCCCCCACCATCCCCTCTGCTACT
CCAGCTACGGCTCCTTCAGCTACTTCCCCAGCTCAGGAGGAGGAAATGGAAGAAGAAGAAGAAGAGGAAG
AAGGAGAAGCAGGAGAAGCAGGAGAAGCTGAGAGTGAGAAAGGAGGAGAGGAACTGCTCCCCCCAGAGAG
TACCCCTATTCCAGCCAACTTGTCTCAGAATTTGGAGGCAGCAGCAGCCACTCAAGTGGCAGTATCTGTG
CCAAAGAGGAGACGGAAAATTAAGGAGCTAAATAAGAAGGAGGCTGTTGGAGACCTTCTGGATGCCTTCA
AGGAGGCGAACCCGGCAGTACCAGAGGTGGAAAATCAGCCTCCTGCAGGCAGCAATCCAGGCCCAGAGTC
TGAGGGCAGTGGTGTGCCCCCACGTCCTGAGGAAGCAGATGAGACCTGGGACTCAAAGGAAGACAAAATT
CACAATGCTGAGAACATCCAGCCCGGGGAACAGAAGTATGAATATAAGTCAGATCAGTGGAAGCCTCTAA
ACCTAGAGGAGAAAAAACGTTACGACCGTGAGTTCCTGCTTGGTTTTCAGTTCATCTTTGCCAGTATGCA
GAAGCCAGAGGGATTGCCACATATCAGTGACGTGGTGCTGGACAAGGCCAATAAAACACCACTGCGGCCA
CTGGATCCCACTAGACTACAAGGCATAAATTGTGGCCCAGACTTCACTCCATCCTTTGCCAACCTTGGCC
GGACAACCCTTAGCACCCGTGGGCCCCCAAGGGGTGGGCCAGGTGGGGAGCTGCCCCGTGGGCCGGCTGG
CCTGGGACCCCGGCGCTCTCAGCAGGGACCCCGAAAAGAACCACGCAAGATCATTGCCACAGTGTTAATG
ACCGAAGATATAAAACTGAACAAAGCAGAGAAAGCCTGGAAACCCAGCAGCAAGCGGACGGCGGCTGATA
AGGATCGAGGGGAAGAAGATGCTGATGGCAGCAAAACCCAGGACCTATTCCGCAGGGTGCGCTCCATCCT
GAATAAACTGACACCCCAGATGTTCCAGCAGCTGATGAAGCAAGTGACGCAGCTGGCCATCGACACCGAG
GAACGCCTCAAAGGGGTCATTGACCTCATTTTTGAGAAGGCCATTTCAGAGCCCAACTTCTCTGTGGCCT
ATGCCAACATGTGCCGCTGCCTCATGGCGCTGAAAGTGCCCACTACGGAAAAGCCAACAGTGACTGTGAA
CTTCCGAAAGCTGTTGTTGAATCGATGTCAGAAGGAGTTTGAGAAAGACAAAGATGATGATGAGGTTTTT
GAGAAGAAGCAAAAAGAGATGGATGAAGCTGCTACGGCAGAGGAACGAGGACGCCTGAAGGAAGAGCTGG
AAGAGGCTCGGGACATAGCCCGGCGGCGCTCTTTAGGGAATATCAAGTTTATTGGAGAGTTGTTCAAACT
GAAGATGTTAACAGAGGCAATAATGCATGACTGTGTGGTCAAACTGCTTAAGAACCATGATGAAGAGTCC
CTTGAGTGCCTTTGTCGTCTGCTCACCACCATTGGCAAAGACCTGGACTTTGAAAAAGCCAAGCCCCGAA
TGGATCAGTATTTCAACCAGATGGAAAAAATCATTAAAGAAAAGAAGACGTCATCCCGCATCCGCTTTAT
GCTGCAGGACGTGCTGGATCTGCGAGGGAGCAATTGGGTGCCACGCCGAGGGGATCAGGGTCCCAAGACC
ATTGACCAGATCCATAAGGAGGCTGAGATGGAAGAACATCGAGAGCACATCAAAGTGCAGCAGCTCATGG
CCAAGGGCAGTGACAAGCGTCGGGGCGGTCCTCCAGGCCCTCCCATCAGCCGTGGACTTCCCCTTGTGGA
TGATGGTGGCTGGAACACAGTTCCCATCAGCAAAGGTAGCCGCCCCATTGACACCTCACGACTCACCAAG
ATCACCAAGCCTGGCTCCATCGATTCTAACAACCAGCTCTTTGCACCTGGAGGGCGACTGAGCTGGGGCA
AGGGCAGCAGCGGAGGCTCAGGAGCCAAGCCCTCAGACGCAGCATCAGAAGCTGCTCGCCCAGCTACTAG
TACTTTGAATCGCTTCTCAGCCCTTCAACAAGCGGTACCCACAGAAAGCACAGATAATAGACGTGTGGTG
CAGAGGAGTAGCTTGAGCCGAGAACGAGGCGAGAAAGCTGGAGACCGAGGAGACCGCCTAGAGCGGAGTG
AACGGGGAGGGGACCGTGGGGACCGGCTTGATCGTGCGCGGACACCTGCTACCAAGCGGAGCTTCAGCAA
GGAAGTGGAGGAGCGGAGTAGAGAACGGCCCTCCCAGCCTGAGGGGCTGCGCAAGGCAGCTAGCCTCACG
GAGGATCGGGACCGTGGGCGGGATGCCGTGAAGCGAGAAGCTGCCCTACCCCCAGTGAGCCCCCTGAAGG
CGGCTCTCTCTGAGGAGGAGTTAGAGAAGAAATCCAAGGCTATCATTGAGGAATATCTCCATCTCAATGA
CATGAAAGAGGCAGTCCAGTGCGTGCAGGAGCTGGCCTCACCCTCCTTGCTCTTCATCTTTGTACGGCAT
GGTGTCGAGTCTACGCTGGAGCGCAGTGCCATTGCTCGTGAGCATATGGGGCAGCTGCTGCACCAGCTGC
TCTGTGCTGGGCATCTGTCTACTGCTCAGTACTACCAAGGGTTGTATGAAATCTTGGAATTGGCTGAGGA
CATGGAAATTGACATCCCCCACGTGTGGCTCTACCTAGCGGAACTGGTAACACCCATTCTGCAGGAAGGT
GGGGTGCCCATGGGGGAGCTGTTCAGGGAGATTACAAAGCCTCTGAGACCGTTGGGCAAAGCTGCTTCCC
TGTTGCTGGAGATCCTGGGCCTCCTGTGCAAAAGCATGGGTCCTAAAAAGGTGGGGACGCTGTGGCGAGA
AGCCGGGCTTAGCTGGAAGGAATTTCTACCTGAAGGCCAGGACATTGGTGCATTCGTCGCTGAACAGAAG
GTGGAGTATACCCTGGGAGAGGAGTCGGAAGCCCCTGGCCAGAGGGCACTCCCCTCCGAGGAGCTGAACA
GGCAGCTGGAGAAGCTGCTGAAGGAGGGCAGCAGTAACCAGCGGGTGTTCGACTGGATAGAGGCCAACCT
GAGTGAGCAGCAGATAGTATCCAACACGTTAGTTCGAGCCCTCATGACGGCTGTCTGCTATTCTGCAATT
ATTTTTGAGACTCCCCTCCGAGTGGACGTTGCAGTGCTGAAAGCGCGAGCGAAGCTGCTGCAGAAATACC
TGTGTGACGAGCAGAAGGAGCTACAGGCGCTCTACGCCCTCCAGGCCCTTGTAGTGACCTTAGAACAGCC
TCCCAACCTGCTGCGGATGTTCTTTGACGCACTGTATGACGAGGACGTGGTGAAGGAGGATGCCTTCTAC
AGTTGGGAGAGTAGCAAGGACCCCGCTGAGCAGCAGGGCAAGGGTGTGGCCCTTAAATCTGTCACAGCCT
TCTTCAAGTGGCTCCGTGAAGCAGAGGAGGAGTCTGACCACAACTGATGAGACCCAGCTTTCTTGTACAA
AGTGGTCTGACTCGAGTCTAGAGGGCCCGTTTAAACCCGCTGATCAGCCTCGACTGTGCCTTCTAGTTGC
CAGCCATCTGTTGTTTGCCCCTCCCCCGTGCCTTCCTTGACCCTGGAAGGTGCCACTCCCACTGTCCTTT
CCTAATAAAATGAGGAAATTGCATCGCATTGTCTGAGTAGGTGTCATTCTATTCTGGGGGGTGGGGTGGG
GCAGGACAGCAAGGGGGAGGATTGGGAAGACAATAGCAGGCATGCTGGGGATGCGGTGGGCTCTATGGCT
TCTGAGGCGGAAAGAACCAGCTGGGGCTCTAGGGGGTATCCCC
[124 nt withheld, positions 5994-6117]
C
[91 nt withheld, positions 6119-6209]
AGGGTGATGGTTCACGTACCTAGAAGTTCCTATTCCGAAGTTCCTATTCTCTAGAAAGTATAGGAACTTC
CTTGGCCAAAAAGCCTGAACTCACCGCGACGTCTGTCGAGAAGTTTCTGATCGAAAAGTTCGACAGCGTC
TCCGACCTGATGCAGCTCTCGGAGGGCGAAGAATCTCGTGCTTTCAGCTTCGATGTAGGAGGGCGTGGAT
ATGTCCTGCGGGTAAATAGCTGCGCCGATGGTTTCTACAAAGATCGTTATGTTTATCGGCACTTTGCATC
GGCCGCGCTCCCGATTCCGGAAGTGCTTGACATTGGGGAGTTCAGCGAGAGCCTGACCTATTGCATCTCC
CGCCGTGCACAGGGTGTCACGTTGCAAGACCTGCCTGAAACCGAACTGCCCGCTGTTCTGCAGCCGGTCG
CGGAGGCCATGGATGCGATCGCTGCGGCCGATCTTAGCCAGACGAGCGGGTTCGGCCCATTCGGACCGCA
AGGAATCGGTCAATACACTACATGGCGTGATTTCATATGCGCGATTGCTGATCCCCATGTGTATCACTGG
CAAACTGTGATGGACGACACCGTCAGTGCGTCCGTCGCGCAGGCTCTCGATGAGCTGATGCTTTGGGCCG
AGGACTGCCCCGAAGTCCGGCACCTCGTGCACGCGGATTTCGGCTCCAACAATGTCCTGACGGACAATGG
CCGCATAACAGCGGTCATTGACTGGAGCGAGGCGATGTTCGGGGATTCCCAATACGAGGTCGCCAACATC
TTCTTCTGGAGGCCGTGGTTGGCTTGTATGGAGCAGCAGACGCGCTACTTCGAGCGGAGGCATCCGGAGC
TTGCAGGATCGCCGCGGCTCCGGGCGTATATGCTCCGCATTGGTCTTGACCAACTCTATCAGAGCTTGGT
TGACGGCAATTTCGATGATGCAGCTTGGGCGCAGGGTCGATGCGACGCAATCGTCCGATCCGGAGCCGGG
ACTGTCGGGCGTACACAAATCGCCCGCAGAAGCGCGGCCGTCTGGACCGATGGCTGTGTAGAAGTACTCG
CCGATAGTGGAAACCGACGCCCCAGCACTCGTCCGAGGGCAAAGGAATAGCACGTACTACGAGATTTCGA
TTCCACCGCCGCCTTCTATGAAAGGTTGGGCTTCGGAATCGTTTTCCGGGACGCCGGCTGGATGATCCTC
CAGCGCGGGGATCTCATGCTGGAGTTCTTCGCCCACCCCAACTTGTTTATTGCAGCTTATAATGGTTACA
AATAAAGCAATAGCATCACAAATTTCACAAATAAAGCATTTTTTTCACTGCATTCTAGTTGTGGTTTGTC
CAAACTCATCAATGTATCTTATCATGTCTGTATACCGTCGACCTCTAGCTAGAGCTTGGCGTAATCATGG
TCATAGCTGTTTCCTGTGTGAAATTGTTATCCGCTCACAATTCCACACAACATACGAGCCGGAAGCATAA
AGTGTAAAGCCTGGGGTGCCTAATGAGTGAGCTAACTCACATTAATTGCGTTGCGCTCACTGCCCGCTTT
CCAGTCGGGAAACCTGTCGTGCCAGCTGCATTAATGAATCGGCCAACGCGCGGGGAGAGGCGGTTTGCGT
ATTGGGCGCTCTTCCGCTTCCTCGCTCACTGACTCGCTGCGCTCGGTCGTTCGGCTGCGGCGAGCGGTAT
CAGCTCACTCAAAGGCGGTAATACGGTTATCCACAGAATCAGGGGATAACGCAGGAAAGAACATGTGAGC
AAAAGGCCAGCAAAAGGCCAGGAACCGTAAAAAGGCCGCGTTGCTGGCGTTTTTCCATAGGCTCCGCCCC
CCTGACGAGCATCACAAAAATCGACGCTCAAGTCAGAGGTGGCGAAACCCGACAGGACTATAAAGATACC
AGGCGTTTCCCCCTGGAAGCTCCCTCGTGCGCTCTCCTGTTCCGACCCTGCCGCTTACCGGATACCTGTC
CGCCTTTCTCCCTTCGGGAAGCGTGGCGCTTTCTCATAGCTCACGCTGTAGGTATCTCAGTTCGGTGTAG
GTCGTTCGCTCCAAGCTGGGCTGTGTGCACGAACCCCCCGTTCAGCCCGACCGCTGCGCCTTATCCGGTA
ACTATCGTCTTGAGTCCAACCCGGTAAGACACGACTTATCGCCACTGGCAGCAGCCACTGGTAACAGGAT
TAGCAGAGCGAGGTATGTAGGCGGTGCTACAGAGTTCTTGAAGTGGTGGCCTAACTACGGCTACACTAGA
AGAACAGTATTTGGTATCTGCGCTCTGCTGAAGCCAGTTACCTTCGGAAAAAGAGTTGGTAGCTCTTGAT
CCGGCAAACAAACCACCGCTGGTAGCGGTGGTTTTTTTGTTTGCAAGCAGCAGATTACGCGCAGAAAAAA
AGGATCTCAAGAAGATCCTTTGATCTTTTCTACGGGGTCTGACGCTCAGTGGAACGAAAACTCACGTTAA
GGGATTTTGGTCATGAGATTATCAAAAAGGATCTTCACCTAGATCCTTTTAAATTAAAAATGAAGTTTTA
AATCAATCTAAAGTATATATGAGTAAACTTGGTCTGACAGTTACCAATGCTTAATCAGTGAGGCACCTAT
CTCAGCGATCTGTCTATTTCGTTCATCCATAGTTGCCTGACTCCCCGTCGTGTAGATAACTACGATACGG
GAGGGCTTACCATCTGGCCCCAGTGCTGCAATGATACCGCGAGACCCACGCTCACCGGCTCCAGATTTAT
CAGCAATAAACCAGCCAGCCGGAAGGGCCGAGCGCAGAAGTGGTCCTGCAACTTTATCCGCCTCCATCCA
GTCTATTAATTGTTGCCGGGAAGCTAGAGTAAGTAGTTCGCCAGTTAATAGTTTGCGCAACGTTGTTGCC
ATTGCTACAGGCATCGTGGTGTCACGCTCGTCGTTTGGTATGGCTTCATTCAGCTCCGGTTCCCAACGAT
CAAGGCGAGTTACATGATCCCCCATGTTGTGCAAAAAAGCGGTTAGCTCCTTCGGTCCTCCGATCGTTGT
CAGAAGTAAGTTGGCCGCAGTGTTATCACTCATGGTTATGGCAGCACTGCATAATTCTCTTACTGTCATG
CCATCCGTAAGATGCTTTTCTGTGACTGGTGAGTACTCAACCAAGTCATTCTGAGAATAGTGTATGCGGC
GACCGAGTTGCTCTTGCCCGGCGTCAATACGGGATAATACCGCGCCACATAGCAGAACTTTAAAAGTGCT
CATCATTGGAAAACGTTCTTCGGGGCGAAAACTCTCAAGGATCTTACCGCTGTTGAGATCCAGTTCGATG
TAACCCACTCGTGCACCCAACTGATCTTCAGCATCTTTTACTTTCACCAGCGTTTCTGGGTGAGCAAAAA
CAGGAAGGCAAAATGCCGCAAAAAAGGGAATAAGGGCGACACGGAAATGTTGAATACTCATACTCTTCCT
TTTTCAATATTATTGAAGCATTTATCAGGGTTATTGTCTCATGAGCGGATACATATTTGAATGTATTTAG
AAAAATAAACAAATAGGGGTTCCGCGCACATTTCCCCGAAAAGTGCCACCTGACGTCGACGGATCGGGAG
ATCTCCCGATCCCCTATGGTGCACTCTCAGTACAATCTGCTCTGATGCCGCATAGTTAAGCCAGTATCTG
CTCCCTGCTTGTGTGTTGGAGGTCGCTGAGTAGTGCGCGAGCAAAATTTAAGCTACAACAAGGCAAGGCT
TGACCGACAATTGCATGAAGAATCTGCTTAGGGTTAGGCGTTTTGCGCTGCTTCGCGATGTACGGGCCAG
ATATACGCGTT
